>Addgene plasmid #43268 | II-ATAC | depositor partial sequence | sequence record 58533 | II-ATAC sequence 426 bps
CGTCTCGCTTAACCCCAGAGCAGGTCGTGGCAATCGCCTCCAACATTGGCGGGAAACAGGCACTCGAGAC
TGTCCAGCGCCTGCTTCCCGTGCTGTGCCAAGCGCACGGACTCACCCCAGAGCAGGTCGTGGCCATTGCC
TCGAATGGAGGGGGCAAACAGGCGTTGGAAACCGTACAACGATTGCTGCCGGTGCTGTGCCAAGCGCACG
GACTCACCCCAGAGCAGGTCGTGGCAATCGCCTCCAACATTGGCGGGAAACAGGCACTCGAGACTGTCCA
GCGCCTGCTTCCCGTGCTGTGCCAAGCGCACGGACTCACCCCAGAGCAGGTCGTGGCGATCGCAAGCCAC
GACGGAGGAAAGCAAGCCTTGGAAACAGTACAGAGGCTGTTGCCTGTGCTGTGCCAAGCGCACGGGCTCA
GAGACG
