>Addgene plasmid #43268 | II-ATAC | addgene partial sequence | sequence record 60606 | M13-F20 5'-TGTAAAACGACGGCCAGT-3'
CCCTCTAGATGCATGCTCGAGCGGCCGCCAGTGTGATGGATATCTGCAGAATTCGCCCTTAGTATCTTTC
CTGTGCCCACGTCTCTGAGCCCGTGCGCTTGGCACAGCACAGGCAACAGCCTCTGTACTGTTTCCAAGGC
TTGCTTTCCTCCGTCGTGGCTTGCGATCGCCACGACCTGCTCTGGGGTGAGTCCGTGCGCTTGGCACAGC
ACGGGAAGCAGGCGCTGGACAGTCTCGAGTGCCTGTTTCCCGCCAATGTTGGAGGCGATTGCCACGACCT
GCTCTGGGGTGAGTCCGTGCGCTTGGCACAGCACCGGCAGCAATCGTTGTACGGTTTCCAACGCCTGTTT
GCCCCCTCCATTCGAGGCAATGGCCACGACCTGCTCTGGGGTGAGTCCGTGCGCTTGGCACAGCACGGGA
AGCAGGCGCTGGACAGTCTCGAGTGCCTGTTTCCCGCCAATGTTGGAGGCGATTGCCACGACCTGCTCTG
GGGTTAAGCGAGACGCGCTAGGACGGCATCTATATAAGGGCGAATTCCAGCACACTGGCGGCCGTTACTA
GTGGATCCGAGCTCGGTACCAAGCTTGGCGTAATCATGGTCATAGCTGTTTCCTGTGTGAAATTGTTATC
CGCTCACAATTCCACACAACATACGAGCCGGAAGCATAAAGTGTAAAGCCTGGGGTGCCTAATGAGTGAG
CTAACTCACATTAATTGCGTTGCGCTCACTGCCCGCTTTCCAGTCGGGAAACCTGTCGTGCCAGCTGCAT
TAATGAATCGGCCAACGCGCGGGGAGAGGCGGTTTGCGTATTGGGCGCTCTTCCGCTTCCTCGCTCACTG
ACTCGCTGCGCTCGGTCGTTCGGCTGCGGCGAGCGGTATC
