[The description below was written by a language model from this plasmid's Addgene catalogue record.]
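Description:
II-ATAC is a bacterial cloning plasmid built on the Invitrogen pCRII-TOPO backbone (about 4.0 kb without insert), carrying a 426 bp synthetic insert introduced by TOPO cloning. It is a high-copy plasmid maintained in E. coli, and the record lists dual selection with ampicillin and kanamycin, consistent with the two resistance markers present on this backbone. The listed sequencing primers, T7 on the 5′ side and M13 reverse on the 3′ side, correspond to the standard priming sites flanking the TOPO cloning site, so the insert can be read from either direction. No feature table is provided, so the individual backbone elements cannot be confirmed beyond what the catalogue fields state.

The record describes the insert only by its name and as synthetic; it does not give a functional annotation. The plasmid was deposited in connection with a publication describing a TALEN genome-editing system for generating human stem cell-based disease models. The name and insert size suggest that it is one member of a library of pre-assembled TALE repeat modules: a 426 bp fragment would fit roughly four repeat units of about 34 amino acids each, "ATAC" would then denote the four DNA bases recognised, and "II" the position of the block in the assembled array. This interpretation is an inference, not something stated in the record. There is no indication of a eukaryotic promoter, reporter or expression cassette, and the vector type is given as bacterial cloning, so the plasmid is best understood as a storage and source vector. Its insert would be propagated in bacteria and later excised or amplified for assembly into full-length TALEN constructs, not expressed directly.
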