Addgene plasmid #43268: II-ATAC
Depositing lab: Chad Cowan & Kiran Musunuru. Depositing organization: Harvard University. Publication: A TALEN Genome-Editing System for Generating Human Stem Cell-Based Disease Models. Ding Q, Lee YK, Schaefer EA, Peters DT, Veres A, Kim K, Kuperwasser N, Motola DL, Meissner TB, Hendriks WT, Trevisan M, Gupta RM, Moisan A, Banks E, Friesen M, Schinzel RT, Xia F, Tang A, Xia Y, Figueroa E, Wann A, Ahfeldt T, Daheron L, Zhang F, Rubin LL, Peng LF, Chung RT, Musunuru K, Cowan CA. Cell Stem Cell. 2012 Dec 12. pii: S1934-5909(12)00645-5. doi: 10.1016/j.stem.2012.11.011. PubMed 23246482.
Backbone
  Vector backbone: pCRII-TOPO
  Backbone manufacturer: Invitrogen
  Backbone size w/o insert (bp): 3973
  Vector type: Bacterial Cloning
Growth in bacteria
  Bacterial resistance: Ampicillin and Kanamycin, 100 & 50 μg/mL
  Growth temperature: 37°C
  Growth strain: Top10
  Copy number: High Copy
Gene/Insert
  Gene/Insert name: II-ATAC
  Species: Synthetic
  Insert size (bp): 426
  Cloning method: TOPO Cloning
  Sequencing primers: 5′ T7; 3′ M13-rev
Terms and licenses: Academic/Nonprofit Terms; Industry Terms: Not Available to Industry
How to cite: II-ATAC was a gift from Chad Cowan & Kiran Musunuru (Addgene plasmid # 43268 ; http://n2t.net/addgene:43268 ; RRID:Addgene_43268)
